>Addgene plasmid #82385 | pCas28 | depositor full sequence | sequence record 156145 | pCas28 sequence 5538 bps
TCGCGCGTTTCGGTGATGACGGTGAAAACCTCTGACACATGCAGCTCCCGGAGACGGTCACAGCTTGTCT
GTAAGCGGATGCCGGGAGCAGACAAGCCCGTCAGGGCGCGTCAGCGGGTGTTGGCGGGTGTCGGGGCTGG
CTTAACTATGCGGCATCAGAGCAGATTGTACTGAGAGTGCACCATATGCGGTGTGAAATACCGCACAGAT
GCGTAAGGAGAAAATACCGCATCAGGCGCCATTCGCCATTCAGGCTGCGCAACTGTTGGGAAGGGCGATC
GGTGCGGGCCTCTTCGCTATTACGCCAGCTGGCGAAAGGGGGATGTGCTGCAAGGCGATTAAGTTGGGTA
ACGCCAGGGTTTTCCCAGTCACGACGTTGTAAAACGACGGCCAGTGATGTTTGGTCGAAAATTCTTCACA
CTTTTAACGGCTGTCTCCACAGTGTTCCTGACTCCTATTTACGGAGCGGCTCAAACGATGCAAGATCAAA
GTAATACGATGAATAATGAAAATTCATTGGGGAATAGTGCGACTGGGGTAGTCAACCAAACCGCTGTGTA
CAACTTAGGTCAAAGTGCCACCTACGGTTTTAGAGGGATCGTTTGTCCCCGCCCTTCCTTTGTGCTCAGT
GGCTCTGCAAATGGCAATACATTTGATGGGGAGAGTTCAAATTCCTACGCTCTTTCCGGTGCCATTATTG
TGCCCCTCGGTGGTCAAGTGGGCAGCAACTGTAGAGATTTCAGCACTACCCTACTGGAAAGAGAACAAGC
CGAATTAGCAAAGTTTCAAATCCAATCTTCAGCGGAAACAGTCAAACTTTGTGCTGACATGATTTCTTCA
GGCATTCAAGTAGATCCAGAGGTTTATCCAGTACTGGCGCGGCAATGTTCTGCAGTTCGGTTGGTTTCAC
AAGGACGGGCTTCTAGCACAAATGAAGCCCGACAAAATGAATCGACTCACAATAAGCTAGATGATGATGT
AGAATTGTCTGCTAATTACTTAAAAACTGAGTAAATATAATATTTTGAATAGTGAGGAAAAATATCTCAA
AGGCTATATGAAAATAAAAAAAGAGCGGCTAAAAAATCTTCAGCTTACAGTGACGCCTGTCTTTGCATTC
TAAAGCACTAAAACACAGTCGTTTTTTTACTGACTCCAAGTGTTTTTATTACTATACTTAGAAATTCGTC
AAATAGGCATGAAATTGCTGTATTAAAATATCCTACTGTATCTTTTAGTTCACACTATTTTTCTTGAGTT
AATTTTGTATCAATAACGGAATTCCTGACAGCTAGCTCAGTCCTAGGTATAATGCTAGCTGGCATCGCCC
TCGCCCTCGCGTTTTAGAGCTAGAAATAGCAAGTTAAAATAAGGCTAGTCCGTTATCAACTTGAAAAAGT
GGCACCGAGTCGGTGCTTTTTTTGAAGCTTGGGCCCGAACAAAAACTCATCTCAGAAGAGGATCTGAATA
GCGCCGTCGACCATCATCATCATCATCATTGAGTTTAAACGGTCTCCAGCTTGGCTGTTTTGGCGGATGA
GAGAAGATTTTCAGCCTGATACAGATTAAATCAGAACGCAGAAGCGGTCTGATAAAACAGAATTTGCCTG
GCGGCAGTAGCGCGGTGGTCCCACCTGACCCCATGCCGAACTCAGAAGTGAAACGCCGTAGCGCCGATGG
TAGTGTGGGGTCTCCCCATGCGAGAGTAGGGAACTGCCAGGCATCAAATAAAACGAAAGGCTCAGTCGAA
AGACTGGGCCTTTCGTTTTATCTGTTGTTTGTCGGTGAACTACGGGGTCTGACGCTCAGTGGAACGAAAA
CTCACGTTAAGGGATTTTGGTCATGAACAATAAAACTGTCTGCTTACATAAACAGTAATACAAGGGGTGT
TATGAGCCATATTCAACGGGAAACGTCTTGCTCTAGGCCGCGATTAAATTCCAACATGGATGCTGATTTA
TATGGGTATAAATGGGCTCGCGATAATGTCGGGCAATCAGGTGCGACAATCTATCGATTGTATGGGAAGC
CCGATGCGCCAGAGTTGTTTCTGAAACATGGCAAAGGTAGCGTTGCCAATGATGTTACAGATGAGATGGT
CAGACTAAACTGGCTGACGGAATTTATGCCTCTTCCGACCATCAAGCATTTTATCCGTACTCCTGATGAT
GCATGGTTACTCACCACTGCGATCCCCGGGAAAACAGCATTCCAGGTATTAGAAGAATATCCTGATTCAG
GTGAAAATATTGTTGATGCGCTGGCAGTGTTCCTGCGCCGGTTGCATTCGATTCCTGTTTGTAATTGTCC
TTTTAACAGCGATCGCGTATTTCGTCTCGCTCAGGCGCAATCACGAATGAATAACGGTTTGGTTGATGCG
AGTGATTTTGATGACGAGCGTAATGGCTGGCCTGTTGAACAAGTCTGGAAAGAAATGCATAAACTTTTGC
CATTCTCACCGGATTCAGTCGTCACTCATGGTGATTTCTCACTTGATAACCTTATTTTTGACGAGGGGAA
ATTAATAGGTTGTATTGATGTTGGACGAGTCGGAATCGCAGACCGATACCAGGATCTTGCCATCCTATGG
AACTGCCTCGGTGAGTTTTCTCCTTCATTACAGAAACGGCTTTTTCAAAAATATGGTATTGATAATCCTG
ATATGAATAAATTGCAGTTTCATTTGATGCTCGATGAGTTTTTCTAAGAATTAATTCATGAGCGGATACA
TATTTGAATGTATTTAGAAAAATAAACAAATAGGGGTTCCGCGCACATTTCCCCGAAAAGGTGGATCCGA
AAATAAAGTCAAAGTGCTTCTATAATTTAAGATCTATTTTTAAACAGTACAGCTTTACAGAAAGAAAAAC
CAGAAGGGACGCCTATTTTATCTCGTTTTCTTCCCAGAGTAGCAGGACATTTTTTTCTGTAAAAGCAGAG
CAATTTGTACTGAAATCATTATCAATAATGACATTAGATTCTTCGATCAAGACATCTGTACCGTTGCTTA
TATCTGCTTCAGAGCCTAATACAATGGGGTATTGTGGTTGTTGACATGCAGCATTAACGAGTACTTTGAC
TGGGAATACAACCGAATCATCGCTATAGGTGTAGACATTGGCGTGGTAGTAATAGGTATAGTCATCATAG
TCGTAATTATATTCATAACCATACCGATACTGGTAATCAAAATCAATAAATACAGGTTCACTTTTTGCCT
GTTGAACAACGATAAATGATAGACCACTAAGGGCTGCTGTAAACAGTTTATTCATTTTGCTTTCTCCATC
CCTTGACTTAATTTGGCGTAATCATGGTCATAGCTGTTTCCTGTGTGAAATTGTTATCCGCTCACAATTC
CACACAACATACGAGCCGGAAGCATAAAGTGTAAAGCCTGGGGTGCCTAATGAGTGAGCTAACTCACATT
AATTGCGTTGCGCTCACTGCCCGCTTTCCAGTCGGGAAACCTGTCGTGCCAGCTGCATTAATGAATCGGC
CAACGCGCGGGGAGAGGCGGTTTGCGTATTGGGCGCTCTTCCGCTTCCTCGCTCACTGACTCGCTGCGCT
CGGTCGTTCGGCTGCGGCGAGCGGTATCAGCTCACTCAAAGGCGGTAATACGGTTATCCACAGAATCAGG
GGATAACGCAGGAAAGAACATGTGAGCAAAAGGCCAGCAAAAGGCCAGGAACCGTAAAAAGGCCGCGTTG
CTGGCGTTTTTCCATAGGCTCCGCCCCCCTGACGAGCATCACAAAAATCGACGCTCAAGTCAGAGGTGGC
GAAACCCGACAGGACTATAAAGATACCAGGCGTTTCCCCCTGGAAGCTCCCTCGTGCGCTCTCCTGTTCC
GACCCTGCCGCTTACCGGATACCTGTCCGCCTTTCTCCCTTCGGGAAGCGTGGCGCTTTCTCATAGCTCA
CGCTGTAGGTATCTCAGTTCGGTGTAGGTCGTTCGCTCCAAGCTGGGCTGTGTGCACGAACCCCCCGTTC
AGCCCGACCGCTGCGCCTTATCCGGTAACTATCGTCTTGAGTCCAACCCGGTAAGACACGACTTATCGCC
ACTGGCAGCAGCCACTGGTAACAGGATTAGCAGAGCGAGGTATGTAGGCGGTGCTACAGAGTTCTTGAAG
TGGTGGCCTAACTACGGCTACACTAGAAGAACAGTATTTGGTATCTGCGCTCTGCTGAAGCCAGTTACCT
TCGGAAAAAGAGTTGGTAGCTCTTGATCCGGCAAACAAACCACCGCTGGTAGCGGTGGTTTTTTTGTTTG
CAAGCAGCAGATTACGCGCAGAAAAAAAGGATCTCAAGAAGATCCTTTGATCTTTTCTACGGGGTCTGAC
GCTCAGTGGAACGAAAACTCACGTTAAGGGATTTTGGTCATGAGATTATCAAAAAGGATCTTCACCTAGA
TCCTTTTAAATTAAAAATGAAGTTTTAAATCAATCTAAAGTATATATGAGTAAACTTGGTCTGACAGTTA
CCAATGCTTAATCAGTGAGGCACCTATCTCAGCGATCTGTCTATTTCGTTCATCCATAGTTGCCTGACTC
CCCGTCGTGTAGATAACTACGATACGGGAGGGCTTACCATCTGGCCCCAGTGCTGCAATGATACCGCGAG
ACCCACGCTCACCGGCTCCAGATTTATCAGCAATAAACCAGCCAGCCGGAAGGGCCGAGCGCAGAAGTGG
TCCTGCAACTTTATCCGCCTCCATCCAGTCTATTAATTGTTGCCGGGAAGCTAGAGTAAGTAGTTCGCCA
GTTAATAGTTTGCGCAACGTTGTTGCCATTGCTACAGGCATCGTGGTGTCACGCTCGTCGTTTGGTATGG
CTTCATTCAGCTCCGGTTCCCAACGATCAAGGCGAGTTACATGATCCCCCATGTTGTGCAAAAAAGCGGT
TAGCTCCTTCGGTCCTCCGATCGTTGTCAGAAGTAAGTTGGCCGCAGTGTTATCACTCATGGTTATGGCA
GCACTGCATAATTCTCTTACTGTCATGCCATCCGTAAGATGCTTTTCTGTGACTGGTGAGTACTCAACCA
AGTCATTCTGAGAATAGTGTATGCGGCGACCGAGTTGCTCTTGCCCGGCGTCAATACGGGATAATACCGC
GCCACATAGCAGAACTTTAAAAGTGCTCATCATTGGAAAACGTTCTTCGGGGCGAAAACTCTCAAGGATC
TTACCGCTGTTGAGATCCAGTTCGATGTAACCCACTCGTGCACCCAACTGATCTTCAGCATCTTTTACTT
TCACCAGCGTTTCTGGGTGAGCAAAAACAGGAAGGCAAAATGCCGCAAAAAAGGGAATAAGGGCGACACG
GAAATGTTGAATACTCATACTCTTCCTTTTTCAATATTATTGAAGCATTTATCAGGGTTATTGTCTCATG
AGCGGATACATATTTGAATGTATTTAGAAAAATAAACAAATAGGGGTTCCGCGCACATTTCCCCGAAAAG
TGCCACCTGACGTCTAAGAAACCATTATTATCATGACATTAACCTATAAAAATAGGCGTATCACGAGGCC
CTTTCGTC
Features (pLannotate 1.2.2; 18 found; start..end, strand, type, name):
    137..236     +  misc_feature   bom (fragment): basis of mobility region from pBR322
    242..397     -  CDS            lacZα (fragment): LacZα fragment of β-galactosidase; lacZ fragment
   1286..1319    +  promoter       J23119 promoter: bacterial promoter (Registry of Standard Biological Parts BBa J23119)
   1320..1340    -  CDS            VN155(I152L) (fragment): improved N-terminal fragment of mVenus for use in bimolecular fluorescence complementation (BiFC) (Kodama and Hu, 2010)
   1341..1416    +  misc_RNA       gRNA scaffold: guide RNA scaffold for the Streptococcus pyogenes CRISPR/Cas9 system
   1482..1499    +  CDS            capTEV™ (fragment): composite tag for in vivo biotinylation, TEV protease cleavage, and 6xHis tagging
   1606..1721    +  ncRNA          5S rRNA: Accession: RF00001 - 5S ribosomal RNA
   1725..1771    +  terminator     rrnB T1 terminator: transcription terminator T1 from the E. coli rrnB gene
   1892..2707    +  CDS            KanR: aminoglycoside phosphotransferase; aph(3')-Ia; confers resistance to kanamycin in bacteria or G418 (Geneticin®) in eukaryotes
   2716..2773    -  promoter       AmpR promoter (fragment): bla
   3341..3357    -  protein_bind   lac operator: The lac repressor binds to the lac operator to inhibit transcription in E. coli. This inhibition can be relieved by adding lactose or isopropyl-β-D-thiogalactopyranoside (IPTG). lac repressor encoded by lacI
   3365..3395    -  promoter       lac promoter: promoter for the E. coli lac operon
   3410..3431    -  protein_bind   CAP binding site: CAP binding activates transcription in the presence of cAMP. E. coli catabolite activator protein
   3444..3536    -  CDS            lacI (fragment): lac repressor; lacI; The lac repressor binds to the lac operator to inhibit transcription in E. coli. This inhibition can be relieved by adding lactose or isopropyl-β-D-thiogalactopyranoside (IPTG).
   3719..4307    -  rep_origin     ori: high-copy-number ColE1/pMB1/pBR322/pUC origin of replication
   4478..5338    -  CDS            AmpR: β-lactamase; bla; confers resistance to ampicillin, carbenicillin, and related antibiotics
   5339..5443    -  promoter       AmpR promoter: bla
   5538..35      +  CDS            rop (fragment) (across the origin): Rop protein, which maintains plasmids at low copy number; rop
