[The description below was written by a language model from this plasmid's Addgene catalogue record and pLannotate feature annotations shown in this document.]
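Description:
pCas28 is a 5,538 bp pUC19-based plasmid that carries a single-guide RNA cassette for CRISPR interference in the cyanobacterium Synechococcus sp. PCC 7002. It is built and propagated in E. coli using the high-copy ColE1/pUC origin and the ampicillin resistance gene (β-lactamase) of the backbone. Remnants of the pUC19 lacZα region, with its lac promoter, operator and CAP site, flank the inserted material. According to the record, the cassette is intended for the NS1 locus of the cyanobacterial genome with kanamycin selection. This implies delivery by homologous recombination rather than autonomous replication in the final host. The unannotated stretches on either side of the cassette may be the NS1 homology arms, but the feature table does not label them.

The payload is a guide targeting YFP. A roughly 20-nt spacer, which the annotation software matched to an mVenus fragment on the reverse strand, sits directly upstream of the Streptococcus pyogenes Cas9 gRNA scaffold. It is followed by rrnB-derived sequence that includes the T1 terminator. The catalogue names the promoter as J23108, a member of the Anderson constitutive promoter series. The automated annotation calls the same 34-bp element J23119, most likely because these family members are so similar, so the depositor's designation should be preferred. A KanR gene (aph(3')-Ia) downstream provides the marker for selecting integrants. No Cas9 or dCas9 gene is annotated, so the guide must be paired with dCas9 supplied separately. The short capTEV hit is probably a spurious match. The associated work used such constructs to test titratable, trans-acting gene repression, with YFP knockdown as the readout, for metabolic engineering.
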