Addgene plasmid #82385: pCas28
Purpose: sgRNA targeting YFP expressed from pJ23108 in the NS1 locus with kanamycin resistance
Depositing lab: Brian Pfleger. Depositing organization: University of Wisconsin, Madison. Publication: CRISPR interference as a titratable, trans-acting regulatory tool for metabolic engineering in the cyanobacterium Synechococcus sp. strain PCC 7002. Gordon GC, Korosh TC, Cameron JC, Markley AL, Begemann MB, Pfleger BF. Metab Eng. 2016 Jul 29. pii: S1096-7176(16)30062-3. doi: 10.1016/j.ymben.2016.07.007. PubMed 27481676.
Backbone
  Vector backbone: pUC19
  Total vector size (bp): 5538
Growth in bacteria
  Bacterial resistance: Ampicillin, 100 μg/mL
  Growth temperature: 37°C
  Growth strain: DH5alpha
  Copy number: High Copy
Gene/Insert
  Gene/Insert name: gRNA
  gRNA/shRNA sequence: YFP
  Promoter: PJ23108
  Cloning method: Gibson Cloning
  Sequencing primers: 5′ TTGGGTAACGCCAGGGT; 3′ GCTTCCGGCTCGTATGTTGTG
Terms and licenses: Academic/Nonprofit Terms; Industry Terms: Not Available to Industry
How to cite: pCas28 was a gift from Brian Pfleger (Addgene plasmid # 82385 ; http://n2t.net/addgene:82385 ; RRID:Addgene_82385)
