>Addgene plasmid #82385 | pCas28 | addgene partial sequence | sequence record 158785 | pBAD-R 5'-GATTTAATCTGTATCAGG-3'
CTCTTCTGAGATGAGTTTTTGTTCGGGCCCAAGCTTCAAAAAAAGCACCGACTCGGTGCCACTTTTTCAA
GTTGATAACGGACTAGCCTTATTTTAACTTGCTATTTCTAGCTCTAAAACGCGAGGGCGAGGGCGATGCC
AGCTAGCATTATACCTAGGACTGAGCTAGCTGTCAGGAATTCCGTTATTGATACAAAATTAACTCAAGAA
AAATAGTGTGAACTAAAAGATACAGTAGGATATTTTAATACAGCAATTTCATGCCTATTTGACGAATTTC
TAAGTATAGTAATAAAAACACTTGGAGTCAGTAAAAAAACGACTGTGTTTTAGTGCTTTAGAATGCAAAG
ACAGGCGTCACTGTAAGCTGAAGATTTTTTAGCCGCTCTTTTTTTATTTTCATATAGCCTTTGAGATATT
TTTCCTCACTATTCAAAATATTATATTTACTCAGTTTTTAAGTAATTAGCAGACAATTCTACATCATCAT
CTAGCTTATTGTGAGTCGATTCATTTTGTCGGGCTTCATTTGTGCTAGAAGCCCGTCCTTGTGAAACCAA
CCGAACTGCAGAACATTGCCGCGCCAGTACTGGATAAACCTCTGGATCTACTTGAATGCCTGAAGAAATC
ATGTCAGCACAAAGTTTGACTGTTTCCGCTGAAGATTGGATTTGAAACTTTGCTAATTCGGCTTGTTCTC
TTTCCAGTAGGGTAGTGCTGAAATCTCTACAGTTGCTGCCCACTTGACCACCGAGGGGCACAATAATGGC
ACCGGAAAGAGCGTAGGAATTTGAACTCTCCC
