>Addgene plasmid #82385 | pCas28 | addgene partial sequence | sequence record 158787 | M13pUC-Rev 5'-AGCGGATAACAATTTCACACAGG-3'
AAAGCAAAATGAATAAACTGTTTACAGCAGCCCTTAGTGGTCTATCATTTATCGTTGTTCAACAGGCAAA
AAGTGAACCTGTATTTATTGATTTTGATTACCAGTATCGGTATGGTTATGAATATAATTACGACTATGAT
GACTATACCTATTACTACCACGCCAATGTCTACACCTATAGCGATGATTCGGTTGTATTCCCAGTCAAAG
TACTCGTTAATGCTGCATGTCAACAACCACAATACCCCATTGTATTAGGCTCTGAAGCAGATATAAGCAA
CGGTACAGATGTCTTGATCGAAGAATCTAATGTCATTATTGATAATGATTTCAGTACAAATTGCTCTGCT
TTTACAGAAAAAAATGTCCTGCTACTCTGGGAAGAAAACGAGATAAAATAGGCGTCCCTTCTGGTTTTTC
TTTCTGTAAAGCTGTACTGTTTAAAAATAGATCTTAAATTATAGAAGCACTTTGACTTTATTTTCGGATC
CACCTTTTCGGGGAAATGTGCGCGGAACCCCTATTTGTTTATTTTTCTAAATACATTCAAATATGTATCC
GCTCATGAATTAATTCTTAGAAAAACTCATCGAGCATCAAATGAAACTGCAATTTATTCATATCAGGATT
ATCAATACCATATTTTTGAAAAAGCCGTTTCTGTAATGAAGGAGAAAACTCACCGAGGCAGTTCCATAGG
ATGGCAAGATCCTGGTATCGGTCTGCGATTCCGACTCGTCCAACATCAATACAACCTATTAATTTCCCCT
CGTCAAAAATAAGGTTATCAAGTGAGAAATCACCATGAGTGACGACTGAATCCGGTGAGAATGGCAAAAG
TTTATGCATTTCTTTCCAGACTTGTTCAACAGGCCAGCCATTACGCTCGTCATCAAA
